Addgene plasmid #202550: pCMV-3UTR
Purpose: (Empty Backbone) Ready for cloning and heterologous expression of genes in mammalian cells with protein export to cultivation media
Depositing lab: Rostislav Skrabana. Depositing organization: The Institute of Neuroimmunology, Slovak Academy of Sciences. Publication: Cost-Effective Protein Production in CHO Cells Following Polyethylenimine-Mediated Gene Delivery Showcased by the Production and Crystallization of Antibody Fabs. Meskova K, Martonova K, Hrasnova P, Sinska K, Skrabanova M, Fialova L, Njemoga S, Cehlar O, Parmar O, Kolenko P, Pevala V, Skrabana R. Antibodies (Basel). 2023 Aug 4;12(3):51. doi: 10.3390/antib12030051. PubMed 37606435.
Backbone
  Vector backbone: pCMV-Script
  Backbone manufacturer: Agilent Technologies
  Backbone size (bp): 4363
  Modifications to backbone: Original MCS is replaced by an ATG initiation codon, signaling peptide and a new cloning cassette. EF1 alpha 3'UTR region included as well.
  Vector type: Mammalian Expression
  Promoter: CMV
  Selectable markers: Neomycin (select with G418)
  Tag / fusion protein: ATG initiation codon followed by an IGKV3 signal peptide and AgeI site for seamless cloning of the gene of interest (N terminal on backbone); none (C terminal on insert)
Growth in bacteria
  Bacterial resistance: Kanamycin, 50 μg/mL
  Growth temperature: 37°C
  Growth strain: DH5alpha
  Copy number: High Copy
Gene/Insert
  Cloning method: Restriction Enzyme
Terms and licenses: Academic/Nonprofit Terms; Industry Terms: Not Available to Industry
How to cite: pCMV-3UTR was a gift from Rostislav Skrabana (Addgene plasmid # 202550 ; http://n2t.net/addgene:202550 ; RRID:Addgene_202550)
