[The description below was written by a language model from this plasmid's Addgene catalogue record and pLannotate feature annotations shown in this document.]
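Description:
pCMV-3UTR is an empty mammalian expression backbone of 4,363 bp derived from pCMV-Script, designed for cloning a gene of interest so that its product is secreted into the culture medium. The original multiple cloning site has been replaced by an ATG initiation codon, an immunoglobulin kappa (IGKV3) signal peptide and a new cloning cassette. An AgeI site directly after the signal peptide allows seamless in-frame joining of the insert by restriction cloning. No C-terminal tag is supplied.

Transcription is driven by the human cytomegalovirus immediate early enhancer and promoter, which lie just upstream of the short signal peptide coding segment. Downstream of the cloning position sits a fragment of the human EF-1α 3' untranslated region and polyadenylation signal, the feature that gives the plasmid its name. This is followed by residual SV40 small t intron and large T sequences and the SV40 poly(A) signal carried over from the parent vector.

A single NeoR/KanR gene (Tn5 aminoglycoside phosphotransferase) serves both hosts. The bacterial bla (AmpR) promoter drives it for kanamycin selection in E. coli, and the SV40 enhancer/early promoter drives it for G418 selection in mammalian cells, with the HSV TK poly(A) signal as terminator. The small lacZα, ble and bGH poly(A) fragments annotated elsewhere appear to be backbone remnants rather than functional parts.

Propagation relies on a high-copy ColE1/pUC-type origin, and an f1 origin is also present. The associated publication describes polyethylenimine-mediated gene delivery into CHO cells for cost-effective protein production, showcased with antibody Fab fragments prepared for crystallization.
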