Features (pLannotate 1.2.2; 16 found; start..end, strand, type, name):
     67..370     +  enhancer       CMV enhancer: human cytomegalovirus immediate early enhancer
    371..574     +  promoter       CMV promoter: human cytomegalovirus (CMV) immediate early promoter
    612..671     +  CDS            IGKV3-11 (fragment): KV311_HUMAN - Experimental evidence at protein level: Swiss-Prot protein existence level 1. V region of the variable domain of immunoglobulin light chains that participates in the antigen recognition (PubMed:24600447). Immunoglobulins, also known as antibodies, are membrane-bound or secreted glycoproteins produced by B lymphocytes. In the recognition phase of humoral immunity, the membrane-bound immunoglobulins serve as receptors which, upon binding of a specific antigen, trigger the clonal expansion and differentiation of B lymphocytes into immunoglobulins- secreting plasma cells. Secreted im
    692..892     +  polyA_signal   EF-1α poly(A) signal (fragment): human EF-1α polyadenylation signal
    893..932     +  CDS            lacZα (fragment): LacZα fragment of β-galactosidase; lacZ fragment
    942..997     +  intron         small t intron (fragment): SV40 (simian virus 40) small t antigen intron
    997..1134    +  CDS            large T antigen (fragment): large T antigen from SV40 (simian virus 40)
   1157..1278    +  polyA_signal   SV40 poly(A) signal: SV40 polyadenylation signal
   1312..1740    -  rep_origin     f1 ori (sequence partly withheld): f1 bacteriophage origin of replication; arrow indicates direction of (+) strand synthesis
   1767..1869    +  promoter       AmpR promoter: bla
   1873..2230    +  promoter       SV40 promoter: SV40 enhancer and early promoter
   2265..3059    +  CDS            NeoR/KanR: aminoglycoside phosphotransferase from Tn5; aph(3')-II (or nptII); confers resistance to neomycin, kanamycin, and G418 (Geneticin®)
   3080..3232    +  CDS            ble (fragment): BLE_KLEPN - Experimental evidence at protein level: Swiss-Prot protein existence level 1. Binding protein with a strong affinity to the bleomycin family of antibiotics. Binds to CL990; an antimitotic-antibiotic compound. From Klebsiella pneumoniae.
   3291..3338    +  polyA_signal   HSV TK poly(A) signal: herpes simplex virus thymidine kinase polyadenylation signal (Cole and Stacy, 1985)
   3429..3445    -  polyA_signal   bGH poly(A) signal (fragment): bovine growth hormone polyadenylation signal
   3667..4255    +  rep_origin     ori: high-copy-number ColE1/pMB1/pBR322/pUC origin of replication
>Addgene plasmid #202550 | pCMV-3UTR | addgene full sequence | sequence record 405353 | Addgene NGS Result
ATGCATTAGTTATTAATAGTAATCAATTACGGGGTCATTAGTTCATAGCCCATATATGGAGTTCCGCGTT
ACATAACTTACGGTAAATGGCCCGCCTGGCTGACCGCCCAACGACCCCCGCCCATTGACGTCAATAATGA
CGTATGTTCCCATAGTAACGCCAATAGGGACTTTCCATTGACGTCAATGGGTGGAGTATTTACGGTAAAC
TGCCCACTTGGCAGTACATCAAGTGTATCATATGCCAAGTACGCCCCCTATTGACGTCAATGACGGTAAA
TGGCCCGCCTGGCATTATGCCCAGTACATGACCTTATGGGACTTTCCTACTTGGCAGTACATCTACGTAT
TAGTCATCGCTATTACCATGGTGATGCGGTTTTGGCAGTACATCAATGGGCGTGGATAGCGGTTTGACTC
ACGGGGATTTCCAAGTCTCCACCCCATTGACGTCAATGGGAGTTTGTTTTGGCACCAAAATCAACGGGAC
TTTCCAAAATGTCGTAACAACTCCGCCCCATTGACGCAAATGGGCGGTAGGCGTGTACGGTGGGAGGTCT
ATATAAGCAGAGCTGGTTTAGTGAACCGTCAGATCCGCTAGCGCCGCCACCATGGAAGCCCCAGCGCAGC
TTCTCTTCCTCCTGCTACTCTGGCTCCCTGATACCACCGGTACTAGTGAATTCTCGAGAATATTATCCCT
AATACGTGCCACCCCACTCTTAATCAGTGGTGGAAGAACGGTCTCAGAACTGTTTGTTTCAATTGGCCAT
TTAAGTTTAGTAGTAAAAGACTGGTTAATGATAACAATGCATCGTAAAACCTTCAGAAGGAAAGGAGAAT
GTTTTGTGGACCACTTTGGTTTTCTTTTTTGCGTGTGGCAGTTTTAAGTTATCGATCGCCCTTCCCAACA
GTTGCGCAGCCTGAATGGCGAATGGAGATCCAATTTTTAAGTGTATAATGTGTTAAACTACTGATTCTAA
TTGTTTGTGTATTTTAGATTCACAGTCCCAAGGCTCATTTCAGGCCCCTCAGTCCTCACAGTCTGTTCAT
GATCATAATCAGCCATACCACATTTGTAGAGGTTTTACTTGCTTTAAAAAACCTCCCACACCTCCCCCTG
AACCTGAAACATAAAATGAATGCAATTGTTGTTGTTAACTTGTTTATTGCAGCTTATAATGGTTACAAAT
AAAGCAATAGCATCACAAATTTCACAAATAAAGCATTTTTTTCACTGCATTCTAGTTGTGGTTTGTCCAA
ACTCATCAATGTATCTTAACGCGTAAATTGTAAGCGTTAATATTTTGTTAAAATTCGCGTTAAATTTTTG
TTAAATCAGCTCATTTTTTAACCAATAGGCCGAAATCGGCAAAATCCCTTATAAATCAAAAGAATAGACC
GAGATAGGGT
[37 nt withheld, positions 1411-1447]
AAAGAACGTGGACTCCAACGTCAAAGG
[49 nt withheld, positions 1475-1523]
T
[91 nt withheld, positions 1525-1615]
G
[124 nt withheld, positions 1617-1740]
CAGGTGGCACTTTTCGGGGAAATGTGCGCGGAACCCCTATTTGTTTATTTTTCTAAATACATTCAAATAT
GTATCCGCTCATGAGACAATAACCCTGATAAATGCTTCAATAATATTGAAAAAGGAAGAATCCTGAGGCG
GAAAGAACCAGCTGTGGAATGTGTGTCAGTTAGGGTGTGGAAAGTCCCCAGGCTCCCCAGCAGGCAGAAG
TATGCAAAGCATGCATCTCAATTAGTCAGCAACCAGGTGTGGAAAGTCCCCAGGCTCCCCAGCAGGCAGA
AGTATGCAAAGCATGCATCTCAATTAGTCAGCAACCATAGTCCCGCCCCTAACTCCGCCCATCCCGCCCC
TAACTCCGCCCAGTTCCGCCCATTCTCCGCCCCATGGCTGACTAATTTTTTTTATTTATGCAGAGGCCGA
GGCCGCCTCGGCCTCTGAGCTATTCCAGAAGTAGTGAGGAGGCTTTTTTGGAGGCCTAGGCTTTTGCAAA
GATCGATCAAGAGACAGGATGAGGATCGTTTCGCATGATTGAACAAGATGGATTGCACGCAGGTTCTCCG
GCCGCTTGGGTGGAGAGGCTATTCGGCTATGACTGGGCACAACAGACAATCGGCTGCTCTGATGCCGCCG
TGTTCCGGCTGTCAGCGCAGGGGCGCCCGGTTCTTTTTGTCAAGACCGACCTGTCCGGTGCCCTGAATGA
ACTGCAAGACGAGGCAGCGCGGCTATCGTGGCTGGCCACGACGGGCGTTCCTTGCGCAGCTGTGCTCGAC
GTTGTCACTGAAGCGGGAAGGGACTGGCTGCTATTGGGCGAAGTGCCGGGGCAGGATCTCCTGTCATCTC
ACCTTGCTCCTGCCGAGAAAGTATCCATCATGGCTGATGCAATGCGGCGGCTGCATACGCTTGATCCGGC
TACCTGCCCATTCGACCACCAAGCGAAACATCGCATCGAGCGAGCACGTACTCGGATGGAAGCCGGTCTT
GTCGATCAGGATGATCTGGACGAAGAACATCAGGGGCTCGCGCCAGCCGAACTGTTCGCCAGGCTCAAGG
CGAGCATGCCCGACGGCGAGGATCTCGTCGTGACCCATGGCGATGCCTGCTTGCCGAATATCATGGTGGA
AAATGGCCGCTTTTCTGGATTCATCGACTGTGGCCGGCTGGGTGTGGCGGACCGCTATCAGGACATAGCG
TTGGCTACCCGTGATATTGCTGAAGAACTTGGCGGCGAATGGGCTGACCGCTTCCTCGTGCTTTACGGTA
TCGCCGCTCCCGATTCGCAGCGCATCGCCTTCTATCGCCTTCTTGACGAGTTCTTCTGAGCGGGACTCTG
GGGTTCGAAATGACCGACCAAGCGACGCCCAACCTGCCATCACGAGATTTCGATTCCACCGCCGCCTTCT
ATGAAAGGTTGGGCTTCGGAATCGTTTTCCGGGACGCCGGCTGGATGATCCTCCAGCGCGGGGATCTCAT
GCTGGAGTTCTTCGCCCACCCTAGGGGGAGGCTAACTGAAACACGGAAGGAGACAATACCGGAAGGAACC
CGCGCTATGACGGCAATAAAAAGACAGAATAAAACGCACGGTGTTGGGTCGTTTGTTCATAAACGCGGGG
TTCGGTCCCAGGGCTGGCACTCTGTCGATACCCCACCGAGACCCCATTGGGGCCAATACGCCCGCGTTTC
TTCCTTTTCCCCACCCCACCCCCCAAGTTCGGGTGAAGGCCCAGGGCTCGCAGCCAACGTCGGGGCGGCA
GGCCCTGCCATAGCCTCAGGTTACTCATATATACTTTAGATTGATTTAAAACTTCATTTTTAATTTAAAA
GGATCTAGGTGAAGATCCTTTTTGATAATCTCATGACCAAAATCCCTTAACGTGAGTTTTCGTTCCACTG
AGCGTCAGACCCCGTAGAAAAGATCAAAGGATCTTCTTGAGATCCTTTTTTTCTGCGCGTAATCTGCTGC
TTGCAAACAAAAAAACCACCGCTACCAGCGGTGGTTTGTTTGCCGGATCAAGAGCTACCAACTCTTTTTC
CGAAGGTAACTGGCTTCAGCAGAGCGCAGATACCAAATACTGTTCTTCTAGTGTAGCCGTAGTTAGGCCA
CCACTTCAAGAACTCTGTAGCACCGCCTACATACCTCGCTCTGCTAATCCTGTTACCAGTGGCTGCTGCC
AGTGGCGATAAGTCGTGTCTTACCGGGTTGGACTCAAGACGATAGTTACCGGATAAGGCGCAGCGGTCGG
GCTGAACGGGGGGTTCGTGCACACAGCCCAGCTTGGAGCGAACGACCTACACCGAACTGAGATACCTACA
GCGTGAGCTATGAGAAAGCGCCACGCTTCCCGAAGGGAGAAAGGCGGACAGGTATCCGGTAAGCGGCAGG
GTCGGAACAGGAGAGCGCACGAGGGAGCTTCCAGGGGGAAACGCCTGGTATCTTTATAGTCCTGTCGGGT
TTCGCCACCTCTGACTTGAGCGTCGATTTTTGTGATGCTCGTCAGGGGGGCGGAGCCTATGGAAAAACGC
CAGCAACGCGGCCTTTTTACGGTTCCTGGCCTTTTGCTGGCCTTTTGCTCACATGTTCTTTCCTGCGTTA
TCCCCTGATTCTGTGGATAACCGTATTACCGCC
